Addgene plasmid #152906: pGBW-m4133604
Purpose: Mammalian expression plasmid for SARS-CoV-2 nsp6
Depositing lab: Ginkgo Bioworks & Benjie Chen.
Backbone
  Vector backbone: pTwist_CMV_Hygro_6
  Backbone size w/o insert (bp): 6525
  Vector type: Mammalian Expression
  Selectable markers: Hygromycin
Growth in bacteria
  Bacterial resistance: Ampicillin, 100 μg/mL
  Growth temperature: 37°C
  Growth strain: DH5alpha
  Copy number: High Copy
Gene/Insert
  Gene/Insert name: SARS-CoV-2 nsp6
  Species: Severe acute respiratory syndrome coronavirus 2
  Insert size (bp): 869
  Mutation: wt
  Entrez Gene: ORF1ab (a.k.a. GU280_gp01)
  Promoter: CMV
  Tag / fusion protein: Cleavable TEV;6xHis-003 (C terminal on backbone)
  Cloning method: Unknown
Resource information
  A portion of this plasmid was derived from a plasmid made by: GinkgoBioworks
Depositor comments: NCBI reference sequence: YP_009725302.1
How to cite: pGBW-m4133604 was a gift from Ginkgo Bioworks & Benjie Chen (Addgene plasmid # 152906 ; http://n2t.net/addgene:152906 ; RRID:Addgene_152906)
