[The description below was written by a language model from this plasmid's Addgene catalogue record and the feature table of its GenBank file.]
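Description:
pGBW-m4133604 is a mammalian expression plasmid built on the pTwist_CMV_Hygro_6 backbone for producing the SARS-CoV-2 non-structural protein 6 (nsp6), a wild-type segment of the viral ORF1ab polyprotein. The circular record is 7452 bp. It is maintained in E. coli through a high-copy ColE1/pUC-type origin and an ampicillin resistance gene (bla). For selection in mammalian cells it carries a separate cassette in which the human ubiquitin C promoter drives the hygromycin phosphotransferase gene, followed by a synthetic polyadenylation signal.

The expression unit consists of the human cytomegalovirus immediate-early enhancer and promoter, which lie at the end of the numbered sequence and read across the origin of the circular map into the nsp6 coding region. The feature table does not annotate the insert itself, but the unannotated stretch preceding the tag features matches the stated insert size of about 870 bp. Directly downstream and supplied by the backbone are a TEV protease recognition site and a 6xHis tag, giving a C-terminal affinity handle that can be removed by TEV cleavage after purification, and transcription ends at an SV40 polyadenylation signal. The cassette is flanked by 5' and 3' beta-globin insulator elements, along with T7 and rrnG bacterial terminators and an upstream synthetic poly(A) signal. These parts presumably serve to shield the transgene from read-through transcription and neighbouring regulatory influences. The plasmid belongs to a set of tagged SARS-CoV-2 protein constructs intended for expression and/or purification of viral proteins from mammalian cells, with hygromycin available for selecting cells that retain the plasmid.
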