LOCUS       Exported 7452 bp ds-DNA circular SYN 13-APR-2022
DEFINITION  Mammalian expression plasmid for SARS-CoV-2 nsp6.
ACCESSION   .
VERSION     .
KEYWORDS    pGBW-m4133604
SOURCE      synthetic DNA construct
  ORGANISM  synthetic DNA construct
REFERENCE   1 (bases 1 to 7452)
  TITLE     SARS-CoV-2 protein Mammalian expression constructs, tagged, for
            protein expression and/or purification
REFERENCE   2 (bases 1 to 7452)
  AUTHORS   .
  TITLE     Direct Submission
  JOURNAL   Exported Apr 13, 2022 from SnapGene Server 1.1.58
            http://www.snapgene.com
FEATURES             Location/Qualifiers
     source          1..7452
                     /organism="synthetic DNA construct"
                     /mol_type="other DNA"
     CDS             878..898
                     /codon_start=1
                     /product="tobacco etch virus (TEV) protease recognition and
                     cleavage site"
                     /label=TEV site
                     /translation="ENLYFQS"
     CDS             899..916
                     /codon_start=1
                     /product="6xHis affinity tag"
                     /label=6xHis
                     /translation="HHHHHH"
     polyA_signal    985..1106
                     /label=SV40 poly(A) signal
                     /note="SV40 polyadenylation signal"
     primer_bind     complement(996..1015)
                     /label=EBV-rev
                     /note="SV40 polyA terminator, reverse primer"
     primer_bind     1050..1069
                     /label=SV40pA-R
                     /note="SV40 polyA, reverse primer"
     terminator      1221..1267
                     /label=T7 terminator
                     /note="transcription terminator for bacteriophage T7 RNA
                     polymerase"
     terminator      1297..1433
                     /label=rrnG terminator
                     /note="transcription terminator from the E. coli ribosomal
                     RNA rrnG operon (Albrechtsen et al., 1991)"
     misc_feature    1478..1549
                     /label=3' beta-globin insulator
                     /note="insulator downstream of the human beta-globin locus
                     (Farrell et al., 2002)"
     rep_origin      complement(1775..2363)
                     /direction=LEFT
                     /label=ori
                     /note="high-copy-number ColE1/pMB1/pBR322/pUC origin of
                     replication"
     primer_bind     complement(1855..1874)
                     /label=pBR322ori-F
                     /note="pBR322 origin, forward primer"
     promoter        2863..4072
                     /label=UbC promoter
                     /note="human ubiquitin C promoter"
     primer_bind     3909..3928
                     /label=hUBCpro-F
                     /note="Human Ubiquitin C (UbC) promoter, forward primer"
     CDS             4076..5104
                     /codon_start=1
                     /gene="aph(4)-Ia"
                     /product="aminoglycoside phosphotransferase from E. coli"
                     /label=HygR
                     /note="confers resistance to hygromycin"
                     /translation="MGKKPELTATSVEKFLIEKFDSVSDLMQLSEGEESRAFSFDVGGR
                     GYVLRVNSCADGFYKDRYVYRHFASAALPIPEVLDIGEFSESLTYCISRRAQGVTLQDL
                     PETELPAVLQPVAEAMDAIAAADLSQTSGFGPFGPQGIGQYTTWRDFICAIADPHVYHW
                     QTVMDDTVSASVAQALDELMLWAEDCPEVRHLVHADFGSNNVLTDNGRITAVIDWSEAM
                     FGDSQYEVANIFFWRPWLACMEQQTRYFERRHPELAGSPRLRAYMLRIGLDQLYQSLVD
                     GNFDDAAWAQGRCDAIVRSGAGTVGRTQIARRSAAVWTDGCVEVLADSGNRRPSTRPRA
                     KE"
     polyA_signal    5131..5179
                     /note="synthetic polyadenylation signal"
     CDS             5445..6305
                     /codon_start=1
                     /gene="bla"
                     /product="beta-lactamase"
                     /label=AmpR
                     /note="confers resistance to ampicillin, carbenicillin, and
                     related antibiotics"
                     /translation="MSIQHFRVALIPFFAAFCLPVFAHPETLVKVKDAEDQLGARVGYI
                     ELDLNSGKILESFRPEERFPMMSTFKVLLCGAVLSRIDAGQEQLGRRIHYSQNDLVEYS
                     PVTEKHLTDGMTVRELCSAAITMSDNTAANLLLTTIGGPKELTAFLHNMGDHVTRLDRW
                     EPELNEAIPNDERDTTMPVAMATTLRKLLTGELLTLASRQQLIDWMEADKVAGPLLRSA
                     LPAGWFIADKSGAGERGSRGIIAALGPDGKPSRIVVIYTTGSQATMDERNRQIAEIGAS
                     LIKHW"
     primer_bind     complement(5663..5682)
                     /label=Amp-R
                     /note="Ampicillin resistance gene, reverse primer"
     terminator      6318..6454
                     /label=rrnG terminator
                     /note="transcription terminator from the E. coli ribosomal
                     RNA rrnG operon (Albrechtsen et al., 1991)"
     misc_feature    6606..6677
                     /label=5' beta-globin insulator
                     /note="insulator upstream of the human beta-globin locus
                     (Farrell et al., 2002)"
     terminator      6682..6728
                     /label=T7 terminator
                     /note="transcription terminator for bacteriophage T7 RNA
                     polymerase"
     polyA_signal    6746..6794
                     /note="synthetic polyadenylation signal"
     enhancer        6875..7178
                     /label=CMV enhancer
                     /note="human cytomegalovirus immediate early enhancer"
     promoter        7180..7382
                     /label=CMV promoter
                     /note="human cytomegalovirus (CMV) immediate early
                     promoter"
     primer_bind     7333..7353
                     /label=CMV-F
                     /note="Human CMV immediate early promoter, forward primer"
ORIGIN
        1 caccatgagc gccgttaagc ggacaatcaa agggacccat cactggttgc tccttactat
       61 actgacgtct ttactggtct tggtacagag tacacaatgg tcgcttttct tttttctgta
      121 cgagaatgca ttcctcccat ttgcgatggg aatcattgct atgtccgcct tcgctatgat
      181 gttcgtgaag cacaaacatg ccttcctttg cctgtttctc ctaccctcac tggcaaccgt
      241 ggcctatttt aacatggtgt acatgcctgc gagctgggtc atgcgaatta tgacttggct
      301 ggacatggtt gatacctccc tatctggctt caagttaaag gactgtgtga tgtatgcatc
      361 agctgtagtg ctgctaatcc tgatgacagc tcgcacagtc tacgatgacg gtgccaggag
      421 agtgtggact ctgatgaatg tcctcacctt agtttataaa gtatactatg gcaacgctct
      481 cgatcaggcc attagtatgt gggcattgat aatctccgtg acgagtaact acagcggagt
      541 ggtaaccact gtcatgtttt tggcacgcgg gatagtgttc atgtgtgtcg aatattgccc
      601 gatctttttt atcacaggga atactctgca atgcattatg ctggtttact gtttcttggg
      661 ctatttctgc acctgttatt ttggtctatt ctgcctgctt aataggtact ttcgtttgac
      721 actaggagtc tatgattact tggtgagcac gcaggagttt cggtatatga acagtcaggg
      781 cctgcttccc ccaaagaact ctattgacgc gtttaaactc aatataaagc tgttgggcgt
      841 gggtggaaaa ccttgcatca aggtggccac tgtgcaggaa aacctttact ttcagtcgca
      901 ccatcaccat caccattaag gatccgcagg cctctgctag cttgactgac tgagatacag
      961 cgtaccttca gctcacagac atgataagat acattgatga gtttggacaa accacaacta
     1021 gaatgcagtg aaaaaaatgc tttatttgtg aaatttgtga tgctattgct ttatttgtaa
     1081 ccattataag ctgcaataaa caagttaaca acaacaattg cattcatttt atgtttcagg
     1141 ttcaggggga ggtgtgggag gttttttaaa gcaagtaaaa cctctacaaa tgtggtattg
     1201 gcccatctct atcggtatcg tagcataacc ccttggggcc tctaaacggg tcttgagggg
     1261 ttttttgtgc ccctcgggcc ggattgctat ctaccggcat tggcgcagaa aaaaatgcct
     1321 gatgcgacgc tgcgcgtctt atactcccac atatgccaga ttcagcaacg gatacggctt
     1381 ccccaacttg cccacttcca tacgtgtcct ccttaccaga aatttatcct taaggtcgtc
     1441 agctatcctg caggcgatct ctcgatttcg atcaagacat tcctttaatg gtcttttctg
     1501 gacaccacta ggggtcagaa gtagttcatc aaactttctt ccctccctaa tctcattggt
     1561 taccttgggc tatcgaaact taattaacca gtcaagtcag ctacttggcg agatcgactt
     1621 gtctgggttt cgactacgct cagaattgcg tcagtcaagt tcgatctggt ccttgctatt
     1681 gcacccgttc tccgattacg agtttcattt aaatcatgtg agcaaaaggc cagcaaaagg
     1741 ccaggaaccg taaaaaggcc gcgttgctgg cgtttttcca taggctccgc ccccctgacg
     1801 agcatcacaa aaatcgacgc tcaagtcaga ggtggcgaaa cccgacagga ctataaagat
     1861 accaggcgtt tccccctgga agctccctcg tgcgctctcc tgttccgacc ctgccgctta
     1921 ccggatacct gtccgccttt ctcccttcgg gaagcgtggc gctttctcat agctcacgct
     1981 gtaggtatct cagttcggtg taggtcgttc gctccaagct gggctgtgtg cacgaacccc
     2041 ccgttcagcc cgaccgctgc gccttatccg gtaactatcg tcttgagtcc aacccggtaa
     2101 gacacgactt atcgccactg gcagcagcca ctggtaacag gattagcaga gcgaggtatg
     2161 taggcggtgc tacagagttc ttgaagtggt ggcctaacta cggctacact agaagaacag
     2221 tatttggtat ctgcgctctg ctgaagccag ttaccttcgg aaaaagagtt ggtagctctt
     2281 gatccggcaa acaaaccacc gctggtagcg gtggtttttt tgtttgcaag cagcagatta
     2341 cgcgcagaaa aaaaggatct caagaagatc ctttgatctt ttctacgggg tctgacgctc
     2401 agtggaacga aaactcacgt taagggattt tggtcatgag attatcaaaa aggatcttca
     2461 cctagatcct tttaaattaa aaatgaagtt ttaaatcaat ctaaagtata tatgagtaaa
     2521 cttggtctga cagttaccaa tgcttaatca gtgaggcacc tatctcagcg atctgtctat
     2581 ttcgttcatc catagttgca tttaaatttc cgaactctcc aaggccctcg tcggaaaatc
     2641 ttcaaacctt tcgtccgatc catcttgcag gctacctctc gaacgaacta tcgcaagtct
     2701 cttggccggc cttgcgcctt ggctattgct tggcagcgcc tatcgccagg tattactcca
     2761 atcccgaata tccgagatcg ggatcacccg agagaagttc aacctacatc ctcaatcccg
     2821 atctatccga gatccgagga atatcgaaat cggggcgcgc ctggcctccg cgccgggttt
     2881 tggcgcctcc cgcgggcgcc cccctcgtca cggcgagcgc tgccacgtca gacgaagggc
     2941 gcaggagcgt cctgatcctt ccgcccggac gctcaggaca gcggcccgct gctcataaga
     3001 ctcggcctta gaaccccagt atcagcagaa ggacatttta ggacgggact tgggtgactc
     3061 tagggcactg gttttctttc cagagagcgg aacaggcgag gaaaagtagt cccttctcgg
     3121 cgattctgcg gagggatctc cgtggggcgg tgaacgccga tgattatata aggacgcgcc
     3181 gggtgtggca cagctagttc cgtcgcagcc gggatttggg tcgcggttct tgtttgtgga
     3241 tcgctgtgat cgtcacttgg tgagtagcgg gctgctgggc tggccggggc tttcgtggcc
     3301 gccgggccgc tcggtgggac ggaagcgtgt ggagagaccg ccaagggctg tagtctgggt
     3361 ccgcgagcaa ggttgccctg aactgggggt tggggggagc gcagcaaaat ggcggctgtt
     3421 cccgagtctt gaatggaaga cgcttgtgag gcgggctgtg aggtcgttga aacaaggtgg
     3481 ggggcatggt gggcggcaag aacccaaggt cttgagccct tcgctaatgc gggaaagctc
     3541 ttattcgggt gagatgggct gggcaccatc tggggaccct gacgtgaagt ttgtcactga
     3601 ctggagaact cggtttgtcg tctgttgcgg gggcggcagt tatggcggtg ccgttgggca
     3661 gtgcacccgt acctttggga gcgcgcgccc tcgtcgtgtc gtgacgtcac ccgttctgtt
     3721 ggcttataat gcagggtggg gccacctgcc ggtaggtgtg cggtaggctt ttctccgtcg
     3781 caggacgcag ggttcgggcc tagggtaggc tctcctgaat cgacaggcgc cggacctctg
     3841 gtgaggggag ggataagtga ggcgtcagtt tctttggtcg gttttatgta cctatcttct
     3901 taagtagctg aagctccggt tttgaactat gcgctcgggg ttggcgagtg tgttttgtga
     3961 agttttttag gcaccttttg aaatgtaatc atttgggtca atatgtaatt ttcagtgtta
     4021 gacttgtaaa ttgtccgcta aattctggcc gtttttggct tttttgttag acaacatggg
     4081 taaaaagcct gaactcaccg cgacgtctgt cgagaagttt ctgatcgaaa agttcgacag
     4141 cgtctccgac ctgatgcagc tctcggaggg cgaagaatct cgtgctttca gcttcgatgt
     4201 aggagggcgt ggatatgtcc tgcgggtaaa tagctgcgcc gatggtttct acaaagatcg
     4261 ttatgtttat cggcactttg catccgccgc gctcccgatt ccggaagtgc ttgacattgg
     4321 ggagttcagc gagagcctga cctattgcat ctcccgccgt gcacagggtg tcacgttgca
     4381 agacctgcct gaaaccgaac tgcccgctgt tctgcagccg gtcgcggagg caatggatgc
     4441 catcgctgcc gccgatctta gccagacgag cgggttcggc ccattcggac cgcaaggaat
     4501 cggtcaatac actacatggc gtgatttcat atgcgcgatt gctgatcccc atgtgtatca
     4561 ctggcaaact gtgatggacg acaccgtcag tgcgtccgtc gcgcaggctc tcgatgagct
     4621 gatgctttgg gccgaggact gccccgaagt ccggcacctc gtgcacgcgg atttcggctc
     4681 caacaatgtc ctgacggaca atggccgcat aacagcggtc attgactgga gcgaggcgat
     4741 gttcggggat tcccaatacg aggtcgccaa catcttcttc tggaggccgt ggttggcttg
     4801 tatggagcag cagacgcgct acttcgagcg gaggcatccg gagcttgcag gatcgccccg
     4861 gctccgggcg tatatgctcc gcattggtct tgaccaactc tatcagagct tggttgacgg
     4921 caatttcgat gatgcagctt gggcgcaggg tcgatgcgac gcaatcgtcc gatccggagc
     4981 cgggactgtc gggcgtacac aaatcgcccg cagaagcgcc gccgtctgga ccgatggctg
     5041 tgtagaagta ctcgccgata gtggaaaccg acgccccagc actcgtccga gggcaaagga
     5101 ataagctagt atgtaagcct agtcttagat aataaaatcg ctatccatcg aagatggatg
     5161 tgtgttggtt ttttgtgtgt gtaacgctag gcgcgcctgg tgtaccgaga acgatcctct
     5221 cagtgcgagt ctcgacgatc catatcgttg cttggcagtc agccagtcgg aatccagctt
     5281 gggacccagg aagtccaatc gtcagatatt gtactcaagc ctggtcacgg cagcgtaccg
     5341 atctgtttaa acctagatat tgatagtctg atcggtcaac gtataatcga gtcctagctt
     5401 ttgcaaacat ctatcaagag acaggatcag caggaggctt tcgcatgagt attcaacatt
     5461 tccgtgtcgc ccttattccc ttttttgcgg cattttgcct tcctgttttt gctcacccag
     5521 aaacgctggt gaaagtaaaa gatgctgaag atcagttggg tgcgcgagtg ggttacatcg
     5581 aactggatct caacagcggt aagatccttg agagttttcg ccccgaagaa cgctttccaa
     5641 tgatgagcac ttttaaagtt ctgctatgtg gcgcggtatt atcccgtatt gacgccgggc
     5701 aagagcaact cggtcgccgc atacactatt ctcagaatga cttggttgag tattcaccag
     5761 tcacagaaaa gcatcttacg gatggcatga cagtaagaga attatgcagt gctgccataa
     5821 ccatgagtga taacactgcg gccaacttac ttctgacaac gattggagga ccgaaggagc
     5881 taaccgcttt tttgcacaac atgggggatc atgtaactcg ccttgatcgt tgggaaccgg
     5941 agctgaatga agccatacca aacgacgagc gtgacaccac gatgcctgta gcaatggcaa
     6001 caaccttgcg taaactatta actggcgaac tacttactct agcttcccgg caacagttga
     6061 tagactggat ggaggcggat aaagttgcag gaccacttct gcgctcggcc cttccggctg
     6121 gctggtttat tgctgataaa tctggagccg gtgagcgtgg gtctcgcggt atcattgcag
     6181 cactggggcc agatggtaag ccctcccgta tcgtagttat ctacacgacg gggagtcagg
     6241 caactatgga tgaacgaaat agacagatcg ctgagatagg tgcctcactg attaagcatt
     6301 ggtaaccgat tctaggtgca ttggcgcaga aaaaaatgcc tgatgcgacg ctgcgcgtct
     6361 tatactccca catatgccag attcagcaac ggatacggct tccccaactt gcccacttcc
     6421 atacgtgtcc tccttaccag aaatttatcc ttaagatccc gaatcgttta aactcgactc
     6481 tggctctatc gaatctccgt cgtttcgagc ttacgcgaac agccgtggcg ctcatttgct
     6541 cgtcgggcat cgaatctcgt cagctatcgt cagcttacct ttttggcagc gatcgcggct
     6601 cccgacatct tggaccatta gctccacagg tatcttcttc cctctagtgg tcataacagc
     6661 agcttcagct acctctcaat tcaaaaaacc cctcaagacc cgtttagagg ccccaagggg
     6721 ttatgctatc aatcgttgcg ttacacacac aaaaaaccaa cacacatcca tcttcgatgg
     6781 atagcgattt tattatctaa ctgctgatcg agtgtagcca gatctagtaa tcaattacgg
     6841 ggtcattagt tcatagccca tatatggagt tccgcgttac ataacttacg gtaaatggcc
     6901 cgcctggctg accgcccaac gacccccgcc cattgacgtc aataatgacg tatgttccca
     6961 tagtaacgcc aatagggact ttccattgac gtcaatgggt ggagtattta cggtaaactg
     7021 cccacttggc agtacatcaa gtgtatcata tgccaagtac gccccctatt gacgtcaatg
     7081 acggtaaatg gcccgcctgg cattatgccc agtacatgac cttatgggac tttcctactt
     7141 ggcagtacat ctacgtatta gtcatcgcta ttaccatgct gatgcggttt tggcagtaca
     7201 tcaatgggcg tggatagcgg tttgactcac ggggatttcc aagtctccac cccattgacg
     7261 tcaatgggag tttgttttgg caccaaaatc aacgggactt tccaaaatgt cgtaacaact
     7321 ccgccccatt gacgcaaatg ggcggtaggc gtgtacggtg ggaggtctat ataagcagag
     7381 ctggtttagt gaaccgtcag atcagatctt tgtcgatcct accatccact cgacacaccc
     7441 gccagcggcc gc
//
